Addgene plasmid #210549: pCLV3Cas-LT1
Purpose: Binary vector expressing the Lineage Tracing system. Cas9 expression driven by CLV3 promoter. LT1 reporter
Depositing lab: Ortrun Mittelsten Scheid. Depositing organization: Gregor Mendel Institute of Molecular Plant Biology. Publication: A versatile CRISPR-based system for lineage tracing in living plants. Dona M, Bradamante G, Bogojevic Z, Gutzat R, Streubel S, Mosiolek M, Dolan L, Mittelsten Scheid O. Plant J. 2023 Jul 5. doi: 10.1111/tpj.16378. PubMed 37403571.
Backbone
  Vector backbone: pSUN
  Vector type: Plant Expression
  Selectable markers: Seed RFP fluorescence
Growth in bacteria
  Bacterial resistance: Kanamycin, 50 μg/mL
  Growth temperature: 37°C
  Growth strain: DH5alpha
  Copy number: High Copy
Gene/Insert
  Gene/Insert name: CLV3p::spCas9::PEA3At::U6p::AAVS1gRNA::pHTR5::LT1::mCherrySSM
  Species: Other
  Mutation: 2bp insertion after AAVS1 target sequence that disrupt in frame translation of H2B:mClover
  Cloning method: Unknown
Terms and licenses: Academic/Nonprofit Terms; Industry Terms: Not Available to Industry
How to cite: pCLV3Cas-LT1 was a gift from Ortrun Mittelsten Scheid (Addgene plasmid # 210549 ; http://n2t.net/addgene:210549 ; RRID:Addgene_210549)
