[The description below was written by a language model from this plasmid's Addgene catalogue record and pLannotate feature annotations shown in this document.]
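Description:
pCLV3Cas-LT1 is a plant binary vector of about 16.4 kb built on the pSUN backbone, designed for Agrobacterium-mediated T-DNA transfer of a CRISPR-based lineage tracing system. Outside the T-DNA, the backbone carries a high-copy ColE1/pUC-type origin for propagation in E. coli, plus the broad-host-range incP oriV with its trans-acting replication protein gene trfA, which supports maintenance in Agrobacterium. Bacterial selection is by kanamycin (aphA-3 type KanR). The annotation also detects an IS5 transposase gene (insH10) next to a small E. coli gene fragment in the backbone; the record does not comment on this.

Between the nopaline-type right and left border repeats lie three functional modules. Streptococcus pyogenes Cas9 is driven by the CLV3 promoter, according to the catalogue entry, and is followed by a pea RBCS-3A-derived region corresponding to the PEA3A terminator named in the insert. A U6 promoter-driven guide RNA directed at an AAVS1 target sequence is represented in the feature table by a tRNA element and the Cas9 gRNA scaffold. The LT1 reporter, under the HTR5 promoter, encodes Arabidopsis histone H2B fused to the green/yellow fluorescent protein Clover (mClover in the catalogue entry). A 2 bp insertion after the AAVS1 target site puts this fusion out of frame. The implied logic is that Cas9 cutting at the target in CLV3-expressing cells produces repair indels, some of which restore the reading frame. This would heritably switch on nuclear fluorescence in that cell and its descendants. An mCherry cassette with a TEV-type leader and CaMV polyadenylation signal provides the seed RFP fluorescence used to select transformants, and a mutant FRT site lies near the left border.
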