Features (pLannotate 1.2.2; 21 found; start..end, strand, type, name):
     24..51      +  CDS            TetR (fragment): tetracycline resistance regulatory protein; tetR
    240..828     -  rep_origin     ori: high-copy-number ColE1/pMB1/pBR322/pUC origin of replication
   1042..1066    -  misc_feature   RB T-DNA repeat: right border repeat from nopaline C58 T-DNA
   1118..1141    -  CDS            lacZα (fragment): LacZα fragment of β-galactosidase; lacZ fragment
   2277..6380    +  CDS            cas9: CAS9_STRP1 - Also known as csn1 From Streptococcus pyogenes serotype M1.
   6454..6534    +  CDS            RBCS.3A (fragment): RBS3_PEA - Experimental evidence at protein level: Swiss-Prot protein existence level 1. RuBisCO catalyzes two reactions: the carboxylation of D- ribulose 1,5-bisphosphate, the primary event in carbon dioxide fixation, as well as the oxidative fragmentation of the pentose substrate. Both reactions occur simultaneously and in competition at the same active site. Although the small subunit is not catalytic it is essential for maximal activity (Probable). Binds to abscisic acid (ABA); only half of the possible binding sites are occupied in the crystal; and there are indications this is a low affi
   7310..7380    +  ncRNA          tRNA: Accession: RF00005 - tRNA
   7402..7477    +  misc_RNA       gRNA scaffold: guide RNA scaffold for the Streptococcus pyogenes CRISPR/Cas9 system
   8598..9038    +  CDS            H2B1_ARATH: Experimental evidence at protein level: Swiss-Prot protein existence level 1. Core component of nucleosome. Nucleosomes wrap and compact DNA into chromatin, limiting DNA accessibility to the cellular machineries which require DNA as a template. Histones thereby play a central role in transcription regulation, DNA repair, DNA replication and chromosomal stability. DNA accessibility is regulated via a complex set of post-translational modifications of histones, also called histone code, and nucleosome remodeling. From Arabidopsis thaliana (Mouse-ear cress).
   9039..9755    +  CDS            Clover: Clover is a basic (constitutively fluorescent) green/yellow fluorescent protein published in 2012, derived from Aequorea victoria. It is reported to be a rapidly-maturing weak dimer with high acid sensitivity.
  10832..10868   +  ncRNA          PK1-TEV CVMV: Accession: RF01102 - 5'-leader pseudoknot of TEV/CVMV
  10940..11647   +  CDS            mCherry: mCherry is a basic (constitutively fluorescent) red fluorescent protein published in 2004, derived from Discosoma sp.. It is reported to be a very rapidly-maturing monomer with low acid sensitivity.
  11662..11679   +  misc_feature   MCS (fragment): pUC18/19 multiple cloning site
  11718..11874   +  polyA_signal   CaMV poly(A) signal (fragment): cauliflower mosaic virus polyadenylation signal
  11894..11941   +  protein_bind   FRT (mutant): FRT site with a mutation in the core sequence (Azam et al., 1997) FLP recombinase from the Saccharomyces cerevisiae 2μ plasmid
  12053..12077   -  misc_feature   LB T-DNA repeat: left border repeat from nopaline C58 T-DNA
  12157..12788   +  rep_origin     oriV: incP origin of replication
  13100..14077   -  CDS            insH10 (sequence withheld): INH10_ECOLI - Protein inferred from homology: Swiss-Prot protein existence level 3. Involved in the transposition of the insertion sequence IS5. From Escherichia coli (strain K12).
  14076..14147   +  CDS            yghO (fragment) (sequence partly withheld): YGHO_ECOLI - Experimental evidence at transcript level: Swiss-Prot protein existence level 2. From Escherichia coli (strain K12).
  14199..14993   +  CDS            KanR: aminoglycoside phosphotransferase; aphA-3; confers resistance to kanamycin
  15292..16440   +  CDS            trfA: trans-acting replication protein that binds to and activates oriV
>Addgene plasmid #210549 | pCLV3Cas-LT1 | addgene full sequence | sequence record 426236 | Addgene NGS Result
GGCCTTGTGGGGTCAGTTCCGGCTGGGGGTTCAGCAGCCAGCGCTTTACTGAGATCCTCTTCCGCTTCCT
CGCTCACTGACTCGCTGCGCTCGGTCGTTCGGCTGCGGCGAGCGGTATCAGCTCACTCAAAGGCGGTAAT
ACGGTTATCCACAGAATCAGGGGATAACGCAGGAAAGAACATGTGAGCAAAAGGCCAGCAAAAGGCCAGG
AACCGTAAAAAGGCCGCGTTGCTGGCGTTTTTCCATAGGCTCCGCCCCCCTGACGAGCATCACAAAAATC
GACGCTCAAGTCAGAGGTGGCGAAACCCGACAGGACTATAAAGATACCAGGCGTTTCCCCCTGGAAGCTC
CCTCGTGCGCTCTCCTGTTCCGACCCTGCCGCTTACCGGATACCTGTCCGCCTTTCTCCCTTCGGGAAGC
GTGGCGCTTTCTCATAGCTCACGCTGTAGGTATCTCAGTTCGGTGTAGGTCGTTCGCTCCAAGCTGGGCT
GTGTGCACGAACCCCCCGTTCAGCCCGACCGCTGCGCCTTATCCGGTAACTATCGTCTTGAGTCCAACCC
GGTAAGACACGACTTATCGCCACTGGCAGCAGCCACTGGTAACAGGATTAGCAGAGCGAGGTATGTAGGC
GGTGCTACAGAGTTCTTGAAGTGGTGGCCTAACTACGGCTACACTAGAAGAACAGTATTTGGTATCTGCG
CTCTGCTGAAGCCAGTTACCTTCGGAAAAAGAGTTGGTAGCTCTTGATCCGGCAAACAAACCACCGCTGG
TAGCGGTGGTTTTTTTGTTTGCAAGCAGCAGATTACGCGCAGAAAAAAAGGATCTCAAGAAGATCCTTTG
ATCTTTTCTACGGGGTCTGACGCTCAGTGGAACGAAAACTCACGTTAAGGGATTTTGGTCATGAGATTAT
CAAAAAGGATCTTCACCTAGATCCTTTTGGATCTCCTGTGGTTGGCATGCACATACAAATGGACGAACGG
ATAAACCTTTTCACGCCCTTTTAAATATCCGATTATTCTAATAAACGCTCTTTTCTCTTAGGTTTACCCG
CCAATATATCCTGTCAAACACTGATAGTTTAAACTGAAGGCGGGAAACGACAATCTGCTAGTGGATCTCC
CAGTCACGACGTTGTAAAACGGGCGCCCCGCGGAAAGCTTGCTAGCCAATTGGGGCCCAACGTTCTCGAG
TTTTTCTAGAAGGCCTTGGATCCACCCGGGAGAATTCGTCGACTTTGCGGCCGCATCGATACTGCAGGAG
CTCGGTACCTTTTACTAGTGATATCGATCATGAGCGACCTAAAAATTACGGATATGAATATAGGCATATC
CGTATCCGAATTATCCGTTTGACAGCTAGCAACGATTGTACAATTGCTTCTTTAAAAAAGGAAGAAAGAA
AGAAAGAAAAGAATCAACATCAGCGTTAACAAACGGCCCCGTTACGGCCCAAACGGTCATATAGAGTAAC
GGCGTTAAGCGTTGAAAGACTCCTATCGAAATACGTAACCGCAAACGTGTCATAGTCAGATCCCCTCTTC
CTTCACCGCCTCAAACACAAAAATAATCTTCTACAGCCTATATATACAACCCCCCCTTCTATCTCTCCTT
TCTCACAATTCATCATCTTTCTTTCTCTACCCCCAATTTTAAGAAATCCTCTCTTCTCCTCTTCATTTTC
AAGGTAAATCTCTCTCTCTCTCTCTCTCTCTGTTATTCCTTGTTTTAATTAGGTATGTATTATTGCTAGT
TTGTTAATCTGCTTATCTTATGTATGCCTTATGTGAATATCTTTATCTTGTTCATCTCATCCGTTTAGAA
GCTATAAATTTGTTGATTTGACTGTGTATCTACACGTGGTTATGTTTATATCTAATCAGATATGAATTTC
TTCATATTGTTGCGTTTGTGTGTACCAATCCGAAATCGTTGATTTTTTTCATTTAATCGTGTAGCTAATT
GTACGTATACATATGGATCTACGTATCAATTGTTCATCTGTTTGTGTTTGTATGTATACAGATCTGAAAA
CATCACTTCTCTCATCTGATTGTGTTGTTACATACATAGATATAGATCTGTTATATCATTTTTTTTATTA
ATTGTGTATATATATATGTGCATAGATCTGGATTACATGATTGTGATTATTTACATGATTTTGTTATTTA
CGTATGTATATATGTAGATCTGGACTTTTTGGAGTTGTTGACTTGATTGTATTTGTGTGTGTATATGTGT
GTTCTGATCTTGATATGTTATGTATGTGCAGCAACAATGGATAAGAAGTACTCTATCGGACTCGATATCG
GAACTAACTCTGTGGGATGGGCTGTGATCACCGATGAGTACAAGGTGCCATCTAAGAAGTTCAAGGTTCT
CGGAAACACCGATAGGCACTCTATCAAGAAAAACCTTATCGGTGCTCTCCTCTTCGATTCTGGTGAAACT
GCTGAGGCTACCAGACTCAAGAGAACCGCTAGAAGAAGGTACACCAGAAGAAAGAACAGGATCTGCTACC
TCCAAGAGATCTTCTCTAACGAGATGGCTAAAGTGGATGATTCATTCTTCCACAGGCTCGAAGAGTCATT
CCTCGTGGAAGAAGATAAGAAGCACGAGAGGCACCCTATCTTCGGAAACATCGTTGATGAGGTGGCATAC
CACGAGAAGTACCCTACTATCTACCACCTCAGAAAGAAGCTCGTTGATTCTACTGATAAGGCTGATCTCA
GGCTCATCTACCTCGCTCTCGCTCACATGATCAAGTTCAGAGGACACTTCCTCATCGAGGGTGATCTCAA
CCCTGATAACTCTGATGTGGATAAGTTGTTCATCCAGCTCGTGCAGACCTACAACCAGCTTTTCGAAGAG
AACCCTATCAACGCTTCAGGTGTGGATGCTAAGGCTATCCTCTCTGCTAGGCTCTCTAAGTCAAGAAGGC
TTGAGAACCTCATTGCTCAGCTCCCTGGTGAGAAGAAGAACGGACTTTTCGGAAACTTGATCGCTCTCTC
TCTCGGACTCACCCCTAACTTCAAGTCTAACTTCGATCTCGCTGAGGATGCAAAGCTCCAGCTCTCAAAG
GATACCTACGATGATGATCTCGATAACCTCCTCGCTCAGATCGGAGATCAGTACGCTGATTTGTTCCTCG
CTGCTAAGAACCTCTCTGATGCTATCCTCCTCAGTGATATCCTCAGAGTGAACACCGAGATCACCAAGGC
TCCACTCTCAGCTTCTATGATCAAGAGATACGATGAGCACCACCAGGATCTCACACTTCTCAAGGCTCTT
GTTAGACAGCAGCTCCCAGAGAAGTACAAAGAGATTTTCTTCGATCAGTCTAAGAACGGATACGCTGGTT
ACATCGATGGTGGTGCATCTCAAGAAGAGTTCTACAAGTTCATCAAGCCTATCCTCGAGAAGATGGATGG
AACCGAGGAACTCCTCGTGAAGCTCAATAGAGAGGATCTTCTCAGAAAGCAGAGGACCTTCGATAACGGA
TCTATCCCTCATCAGATCCACCTCGGAGAGTTGCACGCTATCCTTAGAAGGCAAGAGGATTTCTACCCAT
TCCTCAAGGATAACAGGGAAAAGATTGAGAAGATTCTCACCTTCAGAATCCCTTACTACGTGGGACCTCT
CGCTAGAGGAAACTCAAGATTCGCTTGGATGACCAGAAAGTCTGAGGAAACCATCACCCCTTGGAACTTC
GAAGAGGTGGTGGATAAGGGTGCTAGTGCTCAGTCTTTCATCGAGAGGATGACCAACTTCGATAAGAACC
TTCCAAACGAGAAGGTGCTCCCTAAGCACTCTTTGCTCTACGAGTACTTCACCGTGTACAACGAGTTGAC
CAAGGTTAAGTACGTGACCGAGGGAATGAGGAAGCCTGCTTTTTTGTCAGGTGAGCAAAAGAAGGCTATC
GTTGATCTCTTGTTCAAGACCAACAGAAAGGTGACCGTGAAGCAGCTCAAAGAGGATTACTTCAAGAAAA
TCGAGTGCTTCGATTCAGTTGAGATTTCTGGTGTTGAGGATAGGTTCAACGCATCTCTCGGAACCTACCA
CGATCTCCTCAAGATCATTAAGGATAAGGATTTCTTGGATAACGAGGAAAACGAGGATATCTTGGAGGAT
ATCGTTCTTACCCTCACCCTCTTTGAAGATAGAGAGATGATTGAAGAAAGGCTCAAGACCTACGCTCATC
TCTTCGATGATAAGGTGATGAAGCAGTTGAAGAGAAGAAGATACACTGGTTGGGGAAGGCTCTCAAGAAA
GCTCATTAACGGAATCAGGGATAAGCAGTCTGGAAAGACAATCCTTGATTTCCTCAAGTCTGATGGATTC
GCTAACAGAAACTTCATGCAGCTCATCCACGATGATTCTCTCACCTTTAAAGAGGATATCCAGAAGGCTC
AGGTTTCAGGACAGGGTGATAGTCTCCATGAGCATATCGCTAACCTCGCTGGATCTCCTGCAATCAAGAA
GGGAATCCTCCAGACTGTGAAGGTTGTGGATGAGTTGGTGAAGGTGATGGGAAGGCATAAGCCTGAGAAC
ATCGTGATCGAAATGGCTAGAGAGAACCAGACCACTCAGAAGGGACAGAAGAACTCTAGGGAAAGGATGA
AGAGGATCGAGGAAGGTATCAAAGAGCTTGGATCTCAGATCCTCAAAGAGCACCCTGTTGAGAACACTCA
GCTCCAGAATGAGAAGCTCTACCTCTACTACCTCCAGAACGGAAGGGATATGTATGTGGATCAAGAGTTG
GATATCAACAGGCTCTCTGATTACGATGTTGATCATATCGTGCCACAGTCATTCTTGAAGGATGATTCTA
TCGATAACAAGGTGCTCACCAGGTCTGATAAGAACAGGGGTAAGAGTGATAACGTGCCAAGTGAAGAGGT
TGTGAAGAAAATGAAGAACTATTGGAGGCAGCTCCTCAACGCTAAGCTCATCACTCAGAGAAAGTTCGAT
AACTTGACTAAGGCTGAGAGGGGAGGACTCTCTGAATTGGATAAGGCAGGATTCATCAAGAGGCAGCTTG
TGGAAACCAGGCAGATCACTAAGCACGTTGCACAGATCCTCGATTCTAGGATGAACACCAAGTACGATGA
GAACGATAAGTTGATCAGGGAAGTGAAGGTTATCACCCTCAAGTCAAAGCTCGTGTCTGATTTCAGAAAG
GATTTCCAATTCTACAAGGTGAGGGAAATCAACAACTACCACCACGCTCACGATGCTTACCTTAACGCTG
TTGTTGGAACCGCTCTCATCAAGAAGTATCCTAAGCTCGAGTCAGAGTTCGTGTACGGTGATTACAAGGT
GTACGATGTGAGGAAGATGATCGCTAAGTCTGAGCAAGAGATCGGAAAGGCTACCGCTAAGTATTTCTTC
TACTCTAACATCATGAATTTCTTCAAGACCGAGATTACCCTCGCTAACGGTGAGATCAGAAAGAGGCCAC
TCATCGAGACAAACGGTGAAACAGGTGAGATCGTGTGGGATAAGGGAAGGGATTTCGCTACCGTTAGAAA
GGTGCTCTCTATGCCACAGGTGAACATCGTTAAGAAAACCGAGGTGCAGACCGGTGGATTCTCTAAAGAG
TCTATCCTCCCTAAGAGGAACTCTGATAAGCTCATTGCTAGGAAGAAGGATTGGGACCCTAAGAAATACG
GTGGTTTCGATTCTCCTACCGTGGCTTACTCTGTTCTCGTTGTGGCTAAGGTTGAGAAGGGAAAGAGTAA
GAAGCTCAAGTCTGTTAAGGAACTTCTCGGAATCACTATCATGGAAAGGTCATCTTTCGAGAAGAACCCA
ATCGATTTCCTCGAGGCTAAGGGATACAAAGAGGTTAAGAAGGATCTCATCATCAAGCTCCCAAAGTACT
CACTCTTCGAACTCGAGAACGGTAGAAAGAGGATGCTCGCTTCTGCTGGTGAGCTTCAAAAGGGAAACGA
GCTTGCTCTCCCATCTAAGTACGTTAACTTTCTTTACCTCGCTTCTCACTACGAGAAGTTGAAGGGATCT
CCAGAAGATAACGAGCAGAAGCAACTTTTCGTTGAGCAGCACAAGCACTACTTGGATGAGATCATCGAGC
AGATCTCTGAGTTCTCTAAAAGGGTGATCCTCGCTGATGCAAACCTCGATAAGGTGTTGTCTGCTTACAA
CAAGCACAGAGATAAGCCTATCAGGGAACAGGCAGAGAACATCATCCATCTCTTCACCCTTACCAACCTC
GGTGCTCCTGCTGCTTTCAAGTACTTCGATACAACCATCGATAGGAAGAGATACACCTCTACCAAAGAAG
TGCTCGATGCTACCCTCATCCATCAGTCTATCACTGGACTCTACGAGACTAGGATCGATCTCTCACAGCT
CGGTGGTGATTCAAGGGCTGATCCTAAGAAGAAGAGGAAGGTTTGAGGGGCTCACGACGAACTCTAAGAG
CTCAGGCCTCCCAGCTTTCGTCCGTATCATCGGTTTCGACAACGTTCGTCAAGTTCAATGCATCAGTTTC
ATTGCCCACACACCAGAATCCTACTAAGTTTGAGTATTATGGCATTGGAAAAGCTGTTTTCTTCTATCAT
TTGTTCTGCTTGTAATTTACTGTGTTCTTTCAGTTTTTGTTTTCGGACATCAAAATGCAAATGGATGGAT
AAGAGTTAATAAATGATATGGTCCTTTTGTTCATTCTCAAATTATTATTATCTGTTGTTTTTACTTTAAT
GGGTTGAATTTAAGTAAGAAAGGAACTAACAGTGTGATATTAAGGTGCAATGTTAGACATATAAAACAGT
CTTTCACCTCTCTTTGGTTATGTCTTGAATTGGTTTGTTTCTTCACTTATCTGTGTAATCAAGTTTACTA
TGAGTCTATGATCAAGTAATTATGCAATCAAGTTAAGTACAGTATAGGCTTTCAGCTTTTTTTCTTCTTC
TTCGTTCATACAGTTTTTTTTTGTTTATCAGCTTACATTTTCTTGAACCGTAGCTTTCGTTTTCTTCTTT
TTAACTTTCCATTCGGAGTTTTTGTATCTTGTTTCATAGTTTGTCCCAGGATTAGAATGATTAGGCATCG
AACCTTCAAGAATTTGATTGAATAAAACATCTTCATTCTTAAGATATGAAGATAATCTTCAAAAGGCCCC
TGGGAATCTGAAAGAAGAGAAGCAGGCCCATTTATATGGGAAAGAACAATAGTATTTCTTATATAGGCCC
ATTTAAGTTGAAAACAATCTTCAAAAGTCCCACATCGCTTAGATAAGAAAACGAAGCTGAGTTTATATAC
AGCTAGAGTCGAAGTAGTGATTGGAACAAAGCACCAGTGGTCTAGTGGTAGAATAGTACCCTGCCACGGT
ACAGACCCGGGTTCGATTCCCGGCTGGTGCAGTCCCCTCCACCCCACAGTGGTTTTAGAGCTAGAAATAG
CAAGTTAAAATAAGGCTAGTCCGTTATCAACTTGAAAAAGTGGCACCGAGTCGGTGCTTTTTTTTTTTTT
CTGCTTTCTGCCCTTGCCAATCCATATCTGAAGAAGAAAAAAAAACACAAAATTACGATTTAGATCCGAT
ATAACAAAATTTGAATCGCACAGATCGATCTCTTTGGAGATTCTATACCTAGAAAATGGAGACGATTTTC
AAATCTCTGTAAAAATTCTGGTTTCTTCTTGACGGAAGAAGACGACGACTCCAATATTTCGGTTAGTACT
GAACCGGAAAGTTTGACTGGTGCAACCAATTTAATGTACCGTACGTAACGCACCAATCGGATTTTGTATT
CAATGGGCCTTATCTGTGAGCCCATTAATTGATGTGACGGCCTAAACTAAATCCGAACGGTTTATTTCAG
CGATCCGCGACGGTTTGTATTCAGCCAATAGCAATCAATTATGTAGCAGTGGTGATCCTCGTCAAACCAG
TAAAGCTAGATCTGGACCGTTGAATTGGTGCAAGAAAGCACATGTTGTGATATTTTTACCCGTACGATTA
GAAAACTTGAGAAACACATTGATAATCGATAAAAACCGTCCGATCATATAAATCCGCTTTACCATCGTTG
CCTATAAATTAATATCAATAGCCGTACACGCGTGAAGACTGACAATATTATCTTTTTCGAATTCGGAGCT
CAAGTTTGAAATTCGGAGAAGCTAGAGAGTTTTCTGAGGTACGATTCTTCGATCCTCTTTGATTTTCCTG
GAAATATTTTTTCGGTGATCGTGAAACTACTGGAATCGCTCGATAGGTGGTACGAAATTAGGCGAGATTA
GTTTCTATTCTTGGCCATTATCTTGTTTCTTCGCCGAATGATCTTCCGGATAAAGATTTTAGGTTAGAGA
TGAATCGTATAGCTAGATTTCATCACCAGATAGTTTCTTTGTCTAGAATCTCTGAAATTCTCGATAGTTT
TCACATGTGTAAATAGATTGTTCTTATTCGGCGATTGTTGATTAGGGTTTTGATTTTCTTGATTATGCGA
TTGCAATTAGGGATTTTCTTTGGTTTTGTGTTGATCTTACGATACATTCCGGCAATTGAATACGTATGGA
TCTAAATCTTGTTAATTTGTTGAACAGGACGATGGTCCCCTCCACCCCACAGTGGGGGCACCAAGAGCCG
AGAAGAAGCCCGCCGAGAAAAAAACCGCCGCTGAGAGGCCGGTGGAAGAGAACAAGGCTGCTGAAAAGGC
TCCGGCGGAGAAGAAACCCAAGGCGGGGAAGAAATTGCCACCAAAGGAAGCCGGTGACAAGAAGAAGAAG
CGATCTAAGAAAAACGTCGAAACCTACAAGATCTACATCTTCAAGGTGCTGAAGCAGGTTCATCCAGATA
TCGGAATTTCAAGCAAAGCCATGGGGATTATGAACAGTTTCATCAACGACATATTCGAGAAGCTAGCTCA
GGAATCTTCGAAACTCGCTAGGTACAACAAGAAGCCGACCATTACATCTCGCGAGATCCAGACGGCTGTG
AGACTCGTCCTCCCCGGTGAACTCGCTAAACACGCCGTCTCTGAAGGTACCAAGGCGGTTACCAAGTTTA
CTAGCTCCATGGTGAGCAAGGGCGAGGAGCTGTTCACCGGGGTGGTGCCCATCCTGGTCGAGCTGGACGG
CGACGTAAACGGCCACAAGTTCAGCGTCCGCGGCGAGGGCGAGGGCGATGCCACCAACGGCAAGCTGACC
CTGAAGTTCATCTGCACCACCGGCAAGCTGCCCGTGCCCTGGCCCACCCTCGTGACCACCTTCGGCTACG
GCGTGGCCTGCTTCAGCCGCTACCCCGACCACATGAAGCAGCACGACTTCTTCAAGTCCGCCATGCCCGA
AGGCTACGTCCAGGAGCGCACCATCTCTTTCAAGGACGACGGTACCTACAAGACCCGCGCCGAGGTGAAG
TTCGAGGGCGACACCCTGGTGAACCGCATCGAGCTGAAGGGCATCGACTTCAAGGAGGACGGCAACATCC
TGGGGCACAAGCTGGAGTACAACTTCAACAGCCACAACGTCTATATCACGGCCGACAAGCAGAAGAACGG
CATCAAGGCTAACTTCAAGATCCGCCACAACGTTGAGGACGGCAGCGTGCAGCTCGCCGACCACTACCAG
CAGAACACCCCCATCGGCGACGGCCCCGTGCTGCTGCCCGACAACCACTACCTGAGCCATCAGTCCGCCC
TGAGCAAAGACCCCAACGAGAAGCGCGATCACATGGTCCTGCTGGAGTTCGTGACCGCCGCCGGGATTAC
ACATGGCATGGACGAGCTGTACAAGTAATCAGGTGGATCCTAGATAACCTTTACCTTCATTCCCTGTAAA
TTGGTACCCTGCATCTCGTCTCTGTTATGCTTAAGAAGTTCAATGTTTCGTTTCATGTAAAACTTTGGTG
GTTTGTGTTTTGGGGCCTTGTATAATCCCTGATGAATAAGTGTTCTACTATGTTTCCGTTCCTGTTATCT
CTTTCTTTCTAATGACAAGTCGAACTTCTTCTTTATCATCGCTTCGTTTTTATTATCTGTGCTTCTTTTG
TTTAATACGCCTGCAAAGTGACTCGACTCTGTTTAGTGCAGTTCTGCGAAACTTGTAAATAGTCCAATTG
TTGGCCTCTAGTAATAGATGTAGCGAAAGTGTTGAGCTGTTGGGTTCTAAGGATGGCTTGAACATGTTAA
TCTTTTAGGTTCTGAGTATGATGAACATTCGTTGTTGCTAAGAAATGCCTGTAATGTCCCACAAATGTAG
AAAATGGTTCGTACCTTTGTCCAAGCATTGATATGTCTGATGAGAGGAAACTGCAAGATACTGAGCTTGG
TTTAACGAAGGAGAGGCAGTTTCTTCCTTCCAAAGCATTTCATTTGACAATGCCTTGATCATCTTAAGTA
GAGTTTCTGTTGTGGAAAGTTTGAAACTTTGAAGAAACGACTCTCAAGTAAATTGATGATCACAAGTGAA
AGTGTATGTTACTAACTATTGAAACCAAATTAACATAGGGTTTTTATTTAAATAAAAGTTTAACCTTCTT
TTTAAAAAATTGTTCATAGTGTCATGTCAGAACAAGAGCTACAAATCACACATAGCATGCATAAGCGGAG
CTATGATGAGTGGTATTGTTTTGTTCGTCACTTGTCACTCTTTTCCAACACATAATCCCGACAACAACGT
AAGAGCATCTCTCTCTCTCCACACACACTCATGCATGCATGCATTCTTACACGTGATTGCCATGCAAATC
TCCTTTCTCACCTATAAATACAAACCAACCCTTCACTACACTCTTCACTCAAACCAAAACAAGAAAACAT
ACACAAATAGCAAAACAAGGGCGAATTCTCAACACAACATATACAAAACAAACGAATCTCAAGCAATCAA
GCATTCTACTTCTATTGCAGCAATTTAAATCATTTCTTTTAAAGCAAAAGCAATTTTCTGAAAATTTTCA
CCATTTACGAACGATAGCCATGGTGAGCAAGGGCGAGGAGGATAACATGGCCATCATCAAGGAGTTCATG
CGCTTCAAGGTGCACATGGAGGGCTCCGTGAACGGCCACGAGTTCGAGATCGAGGGCGAGGGCGAGGGCC
GCCCCTACGAGGGCACCCAGACCGCCAAGCTGAAGGTGACCAAGGGTGGCCCCCTGCCCTTCGCCTGGGA
CATCCTGTCCCCTCAGTTCATGTACGGCTCCAAGGCCTACGTGAAGCACCCCGCCGACATCCCCGACTAC
TTGAAGCTGTCCTTCCCCGAGGGCTTCAAGTGGGAGCGCGTGATGAACTTCGAGGACGGCGGCGTGGTGA
CCGTGACCCAGGACTCCTCCCTGCAGGACGGCGAGTTCATCTACAAGGTGAAGCTGCGCGGCACCAACTT
CCCCTCCGACGGCCCCGTAATGCAGAAGAAGACGATGGGCTGGGAGGCCTCCTCCGAGCGGATGTACCCC
GAGGACGGCGCCCTGAAGGGCGAGATCAAGCAGAGGCTGAAGCTGAAGGACGGCGGCCACTACGACGCTG
AGGTCAAGACCACCTACAAGGCCAAGAAGCCCGTGCAGCTGCCCGGCGCCTACAACGTCAACATCAAGTT
GGACATCACCTCCCACAACGAGGACTACACCATCGTGGAACAGTACGAACGCGCCGAGGGCCGCCACTCC
ACCGGCGGCATGGACGAGCTGTACAAGTAGCTTGGCTGCAGGTCGACCTGCAGGCATGCCCGCTGAAATC
ACCAGTCTCTCTCTACAAATCTATCTCTCTCTATAATAATGTGTGAGTAGTTCCCAGATAAGGGAATTAG
GGTTCTTATAGGGTTTCGCTCATGTGTTGAGCATATAAGAAACCCTTAGTATGTATTTGTATTTGTAAAA
TACTTCTATCAATAAAATTTCTAATTCCTAAAACCAAAATCCAGGGGTACCGTATGATCTAGGGAAGTTC
CTATTCCGAAGTTCCTATTCTCTGAAAAGTATAGGAACTTCTTTGCGTATTGGGCGCTCTTGGCCTTTTT
GGCCACCGGTCGTACGGTTAAAACCACCCCAGTACATTAAAAACGTCCGCAATGTGTTATTAAGTTGTCT
AAGCGTCAATTTGTTTACACCACAATATATCCTGCCACCAGCCAGCCAACAGCTCCCCGACCGGCAGCTC
GGCACAAAATCACCACTCGATACAGGCAGCCCATCAGTCCACTAGAGACGCTCACCGGGCTGGTTGCCCT
CGCCGCTGGGCTGGCGGCCGTCTATGGCCCTGCAAACGCGCCAGAAACGCCGTCGAAGCCGTGTGCGAGA
CACCGCAGCCGCCGGCGTTGTGGATACCTCGCGGAAAACTTGGCCCTCACTGACAGATGAGGGGCGGACG
TTGACACTTGAGGGGCCGACTCACCCGGCGCGGCGTTGACAGATGAGGGGCAGGCTCGATTTCGGCCGGC
GACGTGGAGCTGGCCAGCCTCGCAAATCGGCGAAAACGCCTGATTTTACGCGAGTTTCCCACAGATGATG
TGGACAAGCCTGGGGATAAGTGCCCTGCGGTATTGACACTTGAGGGGCGCGACTACTGACAGATGAGGGG
CGCGATCCTTGACACTTGAGGGGCAGAGTGCTGACAGATGAGGGGCGCACCTATTGACATTTGAGGGGCT
GTCCACAGGCAGAAAATCCAGCATTTGCAAGGGTTTCCGCCCGTTTTTCGGCCACCGCTAACCTGTCTTT
TAACCTGCTTTTAAACCAATATTTATAAACCTTGTTTTTAACCAGGGCTGCGCCCTGTGCGCGTGACCGC
GCACGCCGAAGGGGGGTGCCCCCCCTTCTCGAACCCTCCCGGCCCGCTCTCGCGTTGGCAGCATCACCCA
TAATTGTGGTTTCAAAATCGGCTCCGTCGATACTATGTTATACGCCAACTTTGAAAACAACTTTGAAAAA
GCTGTTTTCTGGTATTTAAAGTTTTAGAATGCAAGGAACAGTGAATTGGAGTTCGTCTTGTTATAATTAG
GGAAGGTGCGAATAAGCGGGGAAATTCTTCTCGGCTGACTCAGTCATTTCATTTCTTCATGTTTGAGCCG
ATTTTTTCTCCCGTAAATGCCTTGAATCAGCCTATTTAGACCGTTTCTTCGCCATTTAAGGCGTTATCCC
CAGTTTTTA
[978 nt withheld, positions 13100-14077]
GATGAACCCTGTTCTATGGCTCCAGATGACAAACATGATCTCATATCAGGGACTTGTTCGCACCTTCCTT
AGCTTCTTGGGGTATCTTTAAATACTGTAGAAAAGAGGAAGGAAATAATAAATGGCTAAAATGAGAATAT
CACCGGAATTGAAAAAACTGATCGAAAAATACCGCTGCGTAAAAGATACGGAAGGAATGTCTCCTGCTAA
GGTATATAAGCTGGTGGGAGAAAATGAAAACCTATATTTAAAAATGACGGACAGCCGGTATAAAGGGACC
ACCTATGATGTGGAACGGGAAAAGGACATGATGCTATGGCTGGAAGGAAAGCTGCCTGTTCCAAAGGTCC
TGCACCTTGAACGGCATGATGGCTGGAGCAATCTGCTCATGAGTGAGGCCGATGGCGTCCTTTGCTCGGA
AGAGTATGAAGATGAACAAAGCCCTGAAAAGATTATCGAGCTGTATGCGGAGTGCATCAGGCTCTTTCAC
TCCATCGACATATCGGATTGTCCCTATACGAATAGCTTAGACAGCCGCTTAGCCGAATTGGATTACTTAC
TGAATAACGATCTGGCCGATGTGGATTGCGAAAACTGGGAAGAAGACACCCCATTTAAAGATCCGCGCGA
GCTGTATGATTTTTTAAAGACGGAAAAGCCCGAAGAGGAACTTGTCTTTTCCCACGGCGACCTGGGAGAC
AGCAACATCTTTGTGAAAGATGGCAAAGTAAGTGGCTTTATTGATCTTGGGAGAAGCGGCAGGGCGGACA
AGTGGTATGACATTGCCTTCTGCGTCCGGTCGATCAGGGAGGATATTGGGGAAGAACAGTATGTCGAGCT
ATTTTTTGACTTACTGGGGATCAAGCCTGATTGGGAGAAAATAAAATATTATATTTTACTGGATGAATTG
TTTTAGTACCTAGATGTGGCGCAACGATGCTGGCGACAAGCAGGAGCGCACCGACTTCTTCCGCATCAAG
TGTTTTGGCTCTCAGGCCGAGGCCCACGGCAAGTATTTGGGCAAGGGGTCGCTGGTATTCGTGCAGGGCA
AGATTCGGAATACCAAGTACGAGAAGGACGGCCAGACGGTCTACGGGACCGACTTCATTGCCGATAAGGT
GGATTATCTGGACACCAAGGCACCAGGCGGATCAAATCAGGAATAAGGGCACATTGCCCCGGCGTGAGTC
GGGGCAATCCCGCAAGGAGGGTGAATGAATCGGACGTTTGACCGGAAGGCATACAGGCAAGAACTGATCG
ACGCGGGGTTTTCCGCCGAGGATGCCGAAACCATCGCAAGCCGCACCGTCATGCGTGCGCCCCGCGAAAC
CTTCCAGTCCGTCGGCTCGATGGCCCAGCAAGCTACGGCCAAGATCGAGCGCGACAGCGTGCAACTGGCT
CCCCCTGCCCTGCCCGCGCCATCGGCCGCCGTGGAGCGTTCGCGTCGTCTCGAACAGGAGGCGGCAGGTT
TGGCGAAGTCGATGACCATCGACACGCGAGGAACTATGACGACCAAGAAGCGAAAAACCGCCGGCGAGGA
CCTGGCAAAACAGGTCAGCGAGGCCAAGCAAGCCGCGTTGCTGAAACACACGAAGCAGCAGATCAAGGAA
ATGCAGCTTTCCTTGTTCGATATTGCGCCGTGGCCGGACACGATGCGAGCGATGCCAAACGACACGGCCC
GCTCTGCCCTGTTCACCACGCGCAACAAGAAAATCCCGCGCGAGGCGCTGCAAAACAAGGTCATTTTCCA
CGTCAACAAGGACGTGAAGATCACCTACACCGGCGTCGAGCTGCGGGCCGACGATGACGAACTGGTGTGG
CAGCAGGTGTTGGAGTACGCGAAGCGCACCCCTATCGGCGAGCCGATCACCTTCACGTTCTACGAGCTTT
GCCAGGACCTGGGCTGGTCGATCAATGGCCGGTATTACACGAAGGCCGAGGAATGCCTGTCGCGCCTACA
GGCGACGGCGATGGGCTTCACGTCCGACCGCGTTGGGCACCTGGAATCGGTGTCGCTGCTGCACCGCTTC
CGCGTCCTGGACCGTGGCAAGAAAACGTCCCGTTGCCAGGTCCTGATCGACGAGGAAATCGTCGTGCTGT
TTGCTGGCGACCACTACACGAAATTCATATGGGAGAAGTACCGCAAGCTGTCGCCGACGGCCCGACGGAT
GTTCGACTATTTCAGCTCGCACCGGGAGCCGTACCCGCTCAAGCTGGAAACCTTCCGCCTCATGTGCGGA
TCGGATTCCACCCGCGTGAAGAAGTGGCGCGAGCAGGTCGGCGAAGCCTGCGAAGAGTTGCGAGGCAGCG
GCCTGGTGGAACACGCCTGGGTCAATGATGACCTGGTGCATTGCAAACGCTAG
